>Addgene plasmid #222460 | pCHW111117 | addgene full sequence | sequence record 454089 | Addgene NGS Result
GCCAGGAACCGTAAAAAGGCCGCGTTGCTGGCGTTTTTCCATAGGCTCCGCCCCCCTGACGAGCATCACA
AAAATCGACGCTCAAGTCAGAGGTGGCGAAACCCGACAGGACTATAAAGATACCAGGCGTTTCCCCCTGG
AAGCTCCCTCGTGCGCTCTCCTGTTCCGACCCTGCCGCTTACCGGATACCTGTCCGCCTTTCTCCCTTCG
GGAAGCGTGGCGCTTTCTCATAGCTCACGCTGTAGGTATCTCAGTTCGGTGTAGGTCGTTCGCTCCAAGC
TGGGCTGTGTGCACGAACCCCCCGTTCAGCCCGACCGCTGCGCCTTATCCGGTAACTATCGTCTTGAGTC
CAACCCGGTAAGACACGACTTATCGCCACTGGCAGCAGCCACTGGTAACAGGATTAGCAGAGCGAGGTAT
GTAGGCGGTGCTACAGAGTTCTTGAAGTGGTGGCCTAACTACGGCTACACTAGAAGAACAGTATTTGGTA
TCTGCGCTCTGCTGAAGCCAGTTACCTTCGGAAAAAGAGTTGGTAGCTCTTGATCCGGCAAACAAACCAC
CGCTGGTAGCGGTGGTTTTTTTGTTTGCAAGCAGCAGATTACGCGCAGAAAAAAAGGATCTCAAGAAGAT
CCTTTGATCTTTTCTACGGGGTCTGACGCTCAGTGGAACGAAAACTCACGTTAAGGGATTTTGGTCATGA
GATTATCAAAAAGGATCTTCACCTAGATCCTTTTAAATTAAAAATGAAGTTTTAAATCAATCTAAAGTAT
ATATGAGTAAACTTGGTCTGACAGTTACCAATGCTTAATCAGTGAGGCACCTATCTCAGCGATCTGTCTA
TTTCGTTCATCCATAGTTGCCTGACTCCCCGTCGTGTAGATAACTACGATACGGGAGGGCTTACCATCTG
GCCCCAGTGCTGCAATGATACCGCGAGAACCACGCTCACCGGCTCCAGATTTATCAGCAATAAACCAGCC
AGCCGGAAGGGCCGAGCGCAGAAGTGGTCCTGCAACTTTATCCGCCTCCATCCAGTCTATTAATTGTTGC
CGGGAAGCTAGAGTAAGTAGTTCGCCAGTTAATAGTTTGCGCAACGTTGTTGCCATTGCTACAGGCATCG
TGGTGTCACGCTCGTCGTTTGGTATGGCTTCATTCAGCTCCGGTTCCCAACGATCAAGGCGAGTTACATG
ATCCCCCATGTTGTGCAAAAAAGCGGTTAGCTCCTTCGGTCCTCCGATCGTTGTCAGAAGTAAGTTGGCC
GCAGTGTTATCACTCATGGTTATGGCAGCACTGCATAATTCTCTTACTGTCATGCCATCCGTAAGATGCT
TTTCTGTGACTGGTGAGTACTCAACCAAGTCATTCTGAGAATAGTGTATGCGGCGACCGAGTTGCTCTTG
CCCGGCGTCAATACGGGATAATACCGCGCCACATAGCAGAACTTTAAAAGTGCTCATCATTGGAAAACGT
TCTTCGGGGCGAAAACTCTCAAGGATCTTACCGCTGTTGAGATCCAGTTCGATGTAACCCACTCGTGCAC
CCAACTGATCTTCAGCATCTTTTACTTTCACCAGCGTTTCTGGGTGAGCAAAAACAGGAAGGCAAAATGC
CGCAAAAAAGGGAATAAGGGCGACACGGAAATGTTGAATACTCATACTCTTCCTTTTTCAATATTATTGA
AGCATTTATCAAGGTTATTGTCTCATGAGCGGATACATATTTGAATGTATTTAGAAAAATAAACAAATAG
GGGTTCCGCGCACGAATTGGCCAGCGCTGCCATTTTTGGGGTGAGGCCGTTCGCGGCCGAGGGGCGCAGC
CCCTGGGGGGATGGGAGGCCCGCGTTAGCGGGCCGGGAGGGTTCGAGAAGGGGGGGCACCCCCCTTCGGC
GTGCGCGGTCACGCGCACAGGGCGCAGCCCTGGTTAAAAACAAGGTTTATAAATATTGGTTTAAAAGCAG
GTTAAAAGACAGGTTAGCGGTGGCCGAAAAACGGGCGGAAACCCTTGCAAATGCTGGATTTTCTGCCTGT
GGACAGCCCCTCAAATGTCAATAGGTGCGCCCCTCATCTGTCAGCACTCTGCCCCTCAAGTGTCAAGGAT
CGCGCCCCTCATCTGTCAGTAGTCGCGCCCCTCAAGTGTCAATACCGCAGGGCACTTATCCCCAGGCTTG
TCCACATCATCTGTGGGAAACTCGCGTAAAATCAGGCGTTTTCGCCGATTTGCGAGGCTGGCCAGCTCCA
CGTCGCCGGCCGAAATCGAGCCTGCCCCTCATCTGTCAACGCCGCGCCGGGTGAGTCGGCCCCTCAAGTG
TCAACGTCCGCCCCTCATCTGTCAGTGAGGGCCAAGTTTTCCGCGAGGTATCCACAACGCCGGCGGCCGC
GGTGTCTCGCACACGGCTTCGACGGCGTTTCTGGCGCGTTTGCAGGGCCATAGACGGCCGCCAGCCCAGC
GGCGAGGGCAACCAGCCCGGTGAGCGTCGCAAAGGAGATCCTGATCTGACTGATGGGCTGCCTGTATCGA
GTGGTGATTTTGTGCCGAGCTGCCGGTCGGGGAGCTGTTGGCTGGCTGGTGGCAGGATATATTGTGGTGT
AAACAAATTGACGCTTAGACAACTTAATAACACATTGCGGACGTTTTTAATGTACTGGGGTGGATGCAGT
GGGCCCCACTCTGTGAAGACAAACTAGAATTCGAGCTCGGAGAGTGGTCTTGGGAGAGCGATGCGTCTTT
TCCGATGAACCGTTCCAGCAAAAAAGACTAAGCGATGCGTCTTTTCCGCTGAACCGTTCCAGCAAAAAAG
ACTAAGCGATGCGTCTTTTCCGCTGAACCGTTCCAGCAAAAAAGACTAGGAGAGCGATGCGTCTTTTCCG
CTGAACCGTTCCAGCAAAAAAGACTATCCCTACTGTTTATTTACAAGAGCGTACGGTTCAATCCCTGCCT
CCCCTGTAAAACTACCCTTTGAAAACCTCTCTTTCTTAATCTTTTCTTTGTAATTCCCCATGACCTAATA
ACTTCGTATAGCATACATTATACGAAGTTATATTAAGGGTTGAATGAAAACTAATCTTTTTCTCTTTCTC
ATCTTTTCACTTCTCCTATCATTATCCTCGGCCGAATTCGGAGGTGTGAGCAAGGGCGAGGAGGATAACA
TGGCCATCATCAAGGAGTTCATGCGCTTCAAGGTGCACATGGAGGGCTCCGTGAACGGCCACGAGTTCGA
GATCGAGGGCGAGGGCGAGGGCCGCCCCTACGAGGGCACCCAGACCGCCAAGCTGAAGGTGACCAAGGGT
GGCCCCCTGCCCTTCGCCTGGGACATCCTGTCCCCTCAGTTCATGTACGGCTCCAAGGCCTACGTGAAGC
ACCCCGCCGACATCCCCGACTACTTGAAGCTGTCCTTCCCCGAGTAATAGTGAGGCTTCAAGTGGGAGCG
CGTGATGAACTTCGAGGACGGCGGCGTGGTGACCGTGACCCAGGACTCCTCCCTGCAGGACGGCGAGTTC
ATCTACAAGGTGAAGCTGCGCGGCACCAACTTCCCCTCCGACGGCCCCGTAATGCAGAAGAAAACCATGG
GCTGGGAGGCCTCCTCCGAGCGGATGTACCCCGAGGACGGCGCCCTGAAGGGCGAGATCAAGCAGAGGCT
GAAGCTGAAGGACGGCGGCCACTACGACGCTGAGGTCAAGACCACCTACAAGGCCAAGAAGCCCGTGCAG
CTGCCCGGCGCCTACAACGTCAACATCAAGTTGGACATCACCTCCCACAACGAGGACTACACCATCGTGG
AACAGTACGAACGCGCCGAGGGCCGCCACTCCACCGGCGGCATGGACGAGCTGTACAAGGGTGGCCATGA
TGAGCTTTAAGCTTCTCTAGCTAGAGTCGATCGACAAGCTCGAGTTTCTCCATAATAATGTGTGAGTAGT
TCCCAGATAAGGGAATTAGGGTTCCTATAGGGTTTCGCTCATGTGTTGAGCATATAAGAAACCCTTAGTA
TGTATTTGTATTTGTAAAATACTTCTATCAATAAAATTTCTAATTCCTAAAACCAAAATCCAGTACTAAA
ATCCAGATCGCTGACCTAATAACTTCGTATAGCATACATTATACGAAGTTATATTAAGGGTTGAATGTGA
GACCCCGACTGGAAAGCGGGCAGTGAGCGCAACGCAATTAATGTGAGTTAGCTCACTCATTAGGCACCCC
AGGCTTTACACTTTATGCTTCCGGCTCGTATGTTGTGTGGAATTGTGAGCGGATAACAATTTCACACAGG
AAACAGCTATGACCATGATTACGCCAAGCTTGCATGCCTGCAGGTCGACTCTAGAGGATCCCCGGGTACC
GAGCTCGAATTCACTGGCCGTCGTTTTACAACGTCGTGACTGGGAAAACCCTGGCGTTACCCAACTTAAT
CGCCTTGCAGCACATCCCCCTTTCGCCAGCTGGCGTAATAGCGAAGAGGCCCGCACCGATCGCCCTTCCC
AACAGTTGCGCAGCCTGAATGGCGAATGGCGCCTGATGCGGTATTTTCTCCTTACGCATCTGTGCGGTAT
TTCACACCGCATATGGTGCACTCTCAGTACAATCTGCTCTGATGCCGCATAGTTAAGCCAGCCCCGACAC
CCGCCAACACCCGCTGACGCGCCCTGACGGGCTTGTCTGCTCCCGGCATCCGGGTCTCAGCTTGTCAAGC
AGATCGTTCAAACATTTGGCAATAAAGTTTCTTAAGATTGAATCCTGTTGCCGGTCTTGCGATGATTATC
ATATAATTTCTGTTGAATTACGTTAAGCATGTAATAATTAACATGTAATGCATGACGTTATTTATGAGAT
GGGTTTTTATGATTAGAGTCCCGCAATTATACATTTAATACGCGATAGAAAACAAAATATAGCGCGCAAA
CTAGGATAAATTATCGCGCGCGGTGTCATCTATGTTACTAGATCGACGCTTTACTTGTCTTCTGCACGAA
GTGGTTTAAACTATCAGTGTTTGACAGGATATATTGGCGGGTAAACCTAAGAGAAAAGAGCGTTTATTAG
AATAATCGGATATTTAAAAGGGCGTGAAAAGGTTTATCCGTTCGTCCATTTGTATGTGCATGCCAACCAC
AGGGTTCCCCAGATCAGGCGCTGGCTGCTGAACCCCCAGCCGGAACTGACCCCACAAGGCCCTAGCGTTT
GCAATGCACCAGGTCATCATTGACCCAGGCGTGTTCCACCAGGCCGCTGCCTCGCAACTCTTCGCAGGCT
TCGCCGACCTGCTCGCGCCACTTCTTCACGCGGGTGGAATCCGATCCGCACATGAGGCGGAAGGTTTCCA
GCTTGAGCGGGTACGGCTCCCGGTGCGAGCTGAAATAGTCGAACATCCGTCGGGCCGTCGGCGACAGCTT
GCGGTACTTCTCCCATATGAATTTCGTGTAGTGGTCGCCAGCAAACAGCACGACGATTTCCTCGTCGATC
AGGACCTGGCAACGGGACGTTTTCTTGCCACGGTCCAGGACGCGGAAGCGGTGCAGCAGCGACACCGATT
CCAGGTGCCCAACGCGGTCGGACGTGAAGCCCATCGCCGTCGCCTGTAGGCGCGACAGGCATTCCTCGGC
CTTCGTGTAATACCGGCCATTGATCGACCAGCCCAGGTCCTGGCAAAGCTCGTAGAACGTGAAGGTGATC
GGCTCGCCGATAGGGGTGCGCTTCGCGTACTCCAACACCTGCTGCCACACCAGTTCGTCATCGTCGGCCC
GCAGCTCGACGCCGGTGTAGGTGATCTTCACGTCCTTGTTGACGTGGAAAATGACCTTGTTTTGCAGCGC
CTCGCGCGGGATTTTCTTGTTGCGCGTGGTGAACAGGGCAGAGCGGGCCGTGTCGTTTGGCATCGCTCGC
ATCGTGTCCGGCCACGGCGCAATATCGAACAAGGAAAGCTGCATTTCCTTGATCTGCTGCTTCGTGTGTT
TCAGCAACGCGGCCTGCTTGGCCTCGCTGACCTGTTTTGCCAGGTCCTCGCCGGCGGTTTTTCGCTTCTT
GGTCGTCATAGTTCCTCGCGTGTCGATGGTCATCGACTTCGCCAAACCTGCCGCCTCCTGTTCAAGACGA
CGCGAACGCTCCACGGCGGCCGATGGCGCGGGCAGGGCAGGGGGAGCCAGTTGCACGCTGTCGCGCTCGA
TCTTGGCCGTAGCTTGCTGGACCATCGAGCCGACGGACTGGAAGGTTTCGCGGGGCGCACGCATGACGGT
GCGGCTTGCGATGGTTTCGGCATCCTCGGCGGAAAACCCCGCGTCGATCAGTTCTTGCCTGTATGCCTTC
CGGTCAAACGTCCGATTCATTCACCCTCCTTGCGGGATTGCCCCGACTCACGCCGGGGCAATGTGCCCTT
ATTCCTGATTTGACCCGCCTGGTGCCTTGGTGTCCAGATAATCCACCTTATCGGCAATGAAGTCGGTCCC
GTAGACCGTCTGGCCGTCCTTCTCGTACTTGGTATTCCGAATCTTGCCCTGCACGAATACCAGCGACCCC
TTGCCCAAATACTTGCCGTGGGCCTCGGCCTGAGAGCCAAAACACTTGATGCGGAAGAAGTCGGTGCGCT
CCTGCTTGTCGCCGGCATCGTTGCGCCACATCTAGGATCT
Features (pLannotate 1.2.2; 24 found; start..end, strand, type, name):
     36..624     -  rep_origin     ori: high-copy-number ColE1/pMB1/pBR322/pUC origin of replication
    795..1655    -  CDS            AmpR: β-lactamase; bla; confers resistance to ampicillin, carbenicillin, and related antibiotics
   1656..1760    -  promoter       AmpR promoter: bla
   1847..2478    -  rep_origin     oriV: incP origin of replication
   2570..2594    +  misc_feature   LB T-DNA repeat: left border repeat from nopaline C58 T-DNA
   2715..2760    +  promoter       CUP1 promoter (fragment): S. cerevisiae CUP1; inducible metallothionein promoter, regulated by Cu2+
   2761..2804    +  promoter       CUP1 promoter (fragment): S. cerevisiae CUP1; inducible metallothionein promoter, regulated by Cu2+
   2805..2848    +  promoter       CUP1 promoter (fragment): S. cerevisiae CUP1; inducible metallothionein promoter, regulated by Cu2+
   2851..2896    +  promoter       CUP1 promoter (fragment): S. cerevisiae CUP1; inducible metallothionein promoter, regulated by Cu2+
   3008..3041    +  protein_bind   loxP: Cre-mediated recombination occurs in the 8-bp core sequence (GCATACAT). Cre recombinase
   3054..3116    +  CDS            CHI-B (fragment): CHIB_ARATH - Also known as PR3. Experimental evidence at protein level: Swiss-Prot protein existence level 1. Defense against chitin-containing fungal pathogens. Seems particularly implicated in resistance to jasmonate-inducing pathogens such as A.brassicicola. In vitro antifungal activity against T.reesei, but not against A.solani, F.oxysporum, S.sclerotiorum, G.graminis and P.megasperma. From Arabidopsis thaliana (Mouse-ear cress).
   3126..3839    +  CDS            mCherry: monomeric derivative of DsRed fluorescent protein (Shaner et al., 2004) mammalian codon-optimized
   3895..4069    +  polyA_signal   CaMV poly(A) signal: cauliflower mosaic virus polyadenylation signal
   4079..4112    +  protein_bind   loxP: Cre-mediated recombination occurs in the 8-bp core sequence (GCATACAT). Cre recombinase
   4169..4190    +  protein_bind   CAP binding site: CAP binding activates transcription in the presence of cAMP. E. coli catabolite activator protein
   4205..4235    +  promoter       lac promoter: promoter for the E. coli lac operon
   4243..4259    +  protein_bind   lac operator: The lac repressor binds to the lac operator to inhibit transcription in E. coli. This inhibition can be relieved by adding lactose or isopropyl-β-D-thiogalactopyranoside (IPTG). lac repressor encoded by lacI
   4296..4352    -  misc_feature   MCS: pUC18/19 multiple cloning site
   4349..4506    +  CDS            lacZα (fragment): LacZα fragment of β-galactosidase; lacZ fragment
   4512..4611    -  misc_feature   bom (fragment): basis of mobility region from pBR322
   4692..4944    +  terminator     NOS terminator: nopaline synthase terminator and poly(A) signal
   4992..5016    +  misc_feature   RB T-DNA repeat: right border repeat from nopaline C58 T-DNA
   5128..5148    -  CDS            TetR (fragment): tetracycline resistance regulatory protein; tetR
   5175..6320    -  CDS            trfA: TRFA_ECOLX - Experimental evidence at protein level: Swiss-Prot protein existence level 1. Also involved in plasmid copy number control, promoting intermolecular coupling of protein bound iterons at oriV, which inhibits replication initiation. From Escherichia coli.
