[The description below was written by a language model from this plasmid's Addgene catalogue record and pLannotate feature annotations shown in this document.]
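Description:
pCHW111117 is a Golden Gate (MoClo-style) Level 1, Position 3 acceptor plasmid built on the pICH47751 backbone for plant expression and synthetic biology work. It is a binary vector. A high-copy ColE1/pUC-type origin supports propagation in E. coli, while the incP oriV together with trfA provides broad-host-range replication of the kind that allows maintenance in Agrobacterium. Selection is by ampicillin/carbenicillin through the β-lactamase gene. Nopaline-type left and right T-DNA border repeats flank the cargo, so the assembled unit can be delivered into plant cells by agroinfiltration.

The record lists no gene insert, because this is an empty acceptor carrying a pre-built regulatory cassette, CBS4-CMV1::LoxP-mCherry-stop-LacZ::nosT. The promoter consists of four tandem copper-responsive binding sites (annotated as yeast CUP1 promoter fragments) joined to a minimal promoter recorded as derived from Cucumber mosaic virus. Downstream, two loxP sites in the same orientation enclose an mCherry coding sequence, preceded by a short fragment annotated as Arabidopsis basic chitinase (CHI-B), and a CaMV polyadenylation signal that serves as the transcriptional stop. After the second loxP lies a lac promoter/operator-lacZα dropout cassette, followed by the NOS terminator. A coding sequence with the recorded AATG and GCTT overhangs replaces lacZα, which permits blue/white screening.

In the finished construct, copper-induced transcription should yield mCherry and terminate before the gene of interest. Cre recombinase excises the floxed mCherry-stop block and places the cloned gene directly under the copper-inducible promoter. This dual requirement fits the associated work on tightly regulated, copper-inducible transient expression in Nicotiana benthamiana.
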