Addgene plasmid #222460: pCHW111117
Purpose: (Empty Backbone) Level 1 acceptor, Position 3 containing CBS4-CMV1::LoxP-mCherry-stop-LacZ::nosT.
Depositing lab: Chih-Hang Wu. Depositing organization: Institute of Plant and Microbial Biology, Academia Sinica. Publication: Development of a tightly regulated copper-inducible transient gene expression system in Nicotiana benthamiana incorporating a suicide exon and Cre recombinase. Chiang BJ, Lin KY, Chen YF, Huang CY, Goh FJ, Huang LT, Chen LH, Wu CH. New Phytol. 2024 Oct;244(1):318-331. doi: 10.1111/nph.20021. Epub 2024 Jul 30. PubMed 39081031.
Backbone
  Vector backbone: pICH47751
  Vector type: Plant Expression, Synthetic Biology
Growth in bacteria
  Bacterial resistance: Ampicillin, 100 μg/mL
  Growth temperature: 37°C
  Growth strain: DH5alpha
  Copy number: High Copy
Gene/Insert
  Gene/Insert name: None
  Mutation: no
  Promoter: CBS4-CMV1 (Cucumber mosaic virus)
  Cloning method: Golden Gate
  Sequencing primers: 5′ n/a
Terms and licenses: Academic/Nonprofit Terms; Industry Terms: Not Available to Industry
Depositor comments: Contains CBS4-CMV1::LoxP-mCherry-stop-LacZ::nosT. Overhangs for insert: AATG-GCTT. Please visit https://doi.org/10.1101/2024.03.23.586378 for bioRxiv preprint.
How to cite: pCHW111117 was a gift from Chih-Hang Wu (Addgene plasmid # 222460 ; http://n2t.net/addgene:222460 ; RRID:Addgene_222460)
